>Addgene plasmid #60230 | AAV:ITR-U6-sgRNA(NeuN)-hSyn-Cre-2A-EGFP-KASH-WPRE-shortPA-ITR | addgene full sequence | sequence record 490567 | Addgene Long Read Sequencing Result
CCTGCAGGCAGCTGCGCGCTCGCTCGCTCACTGAGGCCGCCCGGGCGTCGGGCGACCTTTGGTCGCCCGG
CCTCAGTGAGCGAGCGAGCGCGCAGAGAGGGAGTGGCCAACTCCATCACTAGGGGTTCCTGCGGCCGCAC
GCGTGAGGGCCTATTTCCCATGATTCCTTCATATTTGCATATACGATACAAGGCTGTTAGAGAGATAATT
GGAATTAATTTGACTGTAAACACAAAGATATTAGTACAAAATACGTGACGTAGAAAGTAATAATTTCTTG
GGTAGTTTGCAGTTTTAAAATTATGTTTTAAAATGGACTATCATATGCTTACCGTAACTTGAAAGTATTT
CGATTTCTTGGCTTTATATATCTTGTGGAAAGGACGAAACACCGTCGGGGTCCCTGAACCGGAGTTTTAG
AGCTAGAAATAGCAAGTTAAAATAAGGCTAGTCCGTTATCAACTTGAAAAAGTGGCACCGAGTCGGTGCT
TTTTTTCTAGACTGCAGAGGGCCCTGCGTATGAGTGCAAGTGGGTTTTAGGACCAGGATGAGGCGGGGTG
GGGGTGCCTACCTGACGACCGACCCCGACCCACTGGACAAGCACCCAACCCCCATTCCCCAAATTGCGCA
TCCCCTATCAGAGAGGGGGAGGGGAAACAGGATGCGGCGAGGCGCGTGCGCACTGCCAGCTTCAGCACCG
CGGACAGTGCCTTCGCCCCCGCCTGGCGGCGCGCGCCACCGCCGCCTCAGCACTGAAGGCGCGCTGACGT
CACTCGCCGGTCCCCCGCAAACTCCCCTTCCCGGCCACCTTGGTCGCGTCCGCGCCGCCGCCGGCCCAGC
CGGACCGCACCACGCGAGGCGCGAGATAGGGGGGCACGGGCGCGACCATCTGCGCTGCGGCGCCGGCGAC
TCAGCGCTGCCTCAGTCTGCGGTGGGCAGCGGAGGAGTCGTGTCGTGCCTGAGAGCGCAGTCGAGAAGGT
ACCGCCACCATGCCCAAGAAGAAGAGGAAGGTGTCCAATCTCCTGACTGTTCACCAGAACCTCCCTGCGC
TGCCAGTAGATGCCACTAGCGATGAGGTCAGGAAAAATCTCATGGATATGTTTAGGGATAGACAGGCGTT
TTCTGAACACACCTGGAAAATGCTGCTTAGCGTGTGCCGATCCTGGGCAGCCTGGTGTAAGCTGAACAAT
CGCAAATGGTTCCCCGCCGAGCCGGAGGACGTGCGCGATTACCTGCTGTATCTCCAGGCAAGAGGGCTGG
CTGTCAAGACTATCCAGCAGCACTTGGGCCAACTGAATATGCTGCATCGACGCAGCGGGCTCCCCCGGCC
TAGCGATTCAAACGCAGTCTCCCTTGTTATGAGGAGAATTAGAAAGGAAAACGTAGATGCGGGTGAGAGG
GCTAAGCAGGCTCTCGCTTTTGAGCGGACTGATTTCGACCAGGTCAGATCCCTGATGGAGAACAGCGATC
GGTGCCAGGACATCAGGAACCTCGCATTTCTGGGAATTGCATATAACACACTTCTGCGCATAGCTGAGAT
CGCCCGGATCAGAGTGAAAGACATCAGTCGAACGGACGGCGGCCGGATGCTTATTCATATTGGACGCACA
AAGACATTGGTCAGCACCGCTGGCGTTGAAAAGGCCTTGTCCCTGGGCGTAACGAAGCTGGTGGAAAGAT
GGATCTCAGTGTCCGGCGTGGCTGACGACCCTAATAATTACTTGTTCTGTCGAGTGAGAAAAAACGGAGT
CGCCGCGCCCTCTGCCACCAGCCAATTGAGTACACGGGCCCTTGAAGGGATCTTTGAGGCAACCCACCGA
CTCATATACGGAGCCAAGGATGACAGTGGCCAGAGGTATCTCGCCTGGTCAGGTCATTCTGCTAGGGTGG
GGGCCGCACGAGACATGGCGCGGGCAGGAGTCTCCATACCAGAGATTATGCAAGCTGGAGGTTGGACAAA
TGTGAACATCGTTATGAACTATATCCGCAATCTTGACTCTGAAACCGGGGCCATGGTGAGACTGCTCGAA
GATGGTGACTACCCATACGATGTTCCAGATTACGCTGCTAGCGGCAGTGGAGAGGGCAGAGGAAGTCTGC
TAACATGCGGTGACGTCGAGGAGAATCCTGGCCCAGTGAGCAAGGGCGAGGAGCTGTTCACCGGGGTGGT
ACCCATCCTGGTCGAGCTGGACGGCGACGTAAACGGCCACAAGTTCAGCGTGTCCGGCGAGGGCGAGGGC
GATGCCACCTACGGCAAGCTGACCCTGAAGTTCATCTGCACCACCGGCAAGCTGCCCGTGCCCTGGCCCA
CCCTCGTGACCACCCTGACCTACGGCGTGCAGTGCTTCAGCCGCTACCCCGACCACATGAAGCAGCACGA
CTTCTTCAAGTCCGCCATGCCCGAAGGCTACGTCCAGGAGCGCACCATCTTCTTCAAGGACGACGGCAAC
TACAAGACCCGCGCCGAGGTGAAGTTCGAGGGCGACACCCTGGTGAACCGCATCGAGCTGAAGGGCATCG
ACTTCAAGGAGGACGGCAACATCCTGGGGCACAAGCTGGAGTACAACTACAACAGCCACAACGTCTATAT
CATGGCCGACAAGCAGAAGAACGGCATCAAGGTGAACTTCAAGATCCGCCACAACATCGAGGACGGCAGC
GTGCAGCTCGCCGACCACTACCAGCAGAACACCCCCATCGGCGACGGCCCCGTGCTGCTGCCCGACAACC
ACTACCTGAGCACCCAGTCCGCCCTGAGCAAAGACCCCAACGAGAAGCGCGATCACATGGTCCTGCTGGA
GTTCGTGACCGCCGCCGGGATCACTCTCGGCATGGACGAGCTGTACAAGTCCGGACTCAGATCTCGAGAG
GAGGAGGAGGAGACAGACAGCAGGATGCCCCACCTCGACAGCCCCGGCAGCTCCCAGCCGAGACGCTCCT
TCCTCTCAAGGGTGATCAGGGCAGCGCTACCGTTGCAGCTGCTTCTGCTGCTGCTGCTGCTCCTGGCCTG
CCTGCTACCTGCCTCTGAAGATGACTACAGCTGCACCCAGGCCAACAACTTTGCCCGATCCTTCTACCCC
ATGCTGCGGTACACCAACGGGCCACCTCCCACCTAGGAATTCGATATCAAGCTTATCGATAATCAACCTC
TGGATTACAAAATTTGTGAAAGATTGACTGGTATTCTTAACTATGTTGCTCCTTTTACGCTATGTGGATA
CGCTGCTTTAATGCCTTTGTATCATGCTATTGCTTCCCGTATGGCTTTCATTTTCTCCTCCTTGTATAAA
TCCTGGTTGCTGTCTCTTTATGAGGAGTTGTGGCCCGTTGTCAGGCAACGTGGCGTGGTGTGCACTGTGT
TTGCTGACGCAACCCCCACTGGTTGGGGCATTGCCACCACCTGTCAGCTCCTTTCCGGGACTTTCGCTTT
CCCCCTCCCTATTGCCACGGCGGAACTCATCGCCGCCTGCCTTGCCCGCTGCTGGACAGGGGCTCGGCTG
TTGGGCACTGACAATTCCGTGGTGTTGTCGGGGAAATCATCGTCCTTTCCTTGGCTGCTCGCCTATGTTG
CCACCTGGATTCTGCGCGGGACGTCCTTCTGCTACGTCCCTTCGGCCCTCAATCCAGCGGACCTTCCTTC
CCGCGGCCTGCTGCCGGCTCTGCGGCCTCTTCCGCGTCTTCGCCTTCGCCCTCAGACGAGTCGGATCTCC
CTTTGGGCCGCCTCCCCGCATCGATACCGAGCGCTAATAAAAGATCTTTATTTTCATTAGATCTGTGTGT
TGGTTTTTTGTGTCACGTGCGGACCGAGCGGCCGCAGGAACCCCTAGTGATGGAGTTGGCCACTCCCTCT
CTGCGCGCTCGCTCGCTCACTGAGGCCGGGCGACCAAAGGTCGCCCGACGCCCGGGCTTTGCCCGGGCGG
CCTCAGTGAGCGAGCGAGCGCGCAGCTGCCTGCAGGGGCGCCTGATGCGGTATTTTCTCCTTACGCATCT
GTGCGGTATTTCACACCGCATA
[95 nt withheld, positions 4013-4107]
T
[46 nt withheld, positions 4109-4154]
C
[141 nt withheld, positions 4156-4296]
CCTTTGACGTTGGAGTCCACGTTCTTT
[37 nt withheld, positions 4324-4360]
ACTCTATCTCGGGCTATTCTTTTGATTTATAAGGGATTTTGCCGATTTCGGTCTATTGGTTAAAAAATGA
GCTGATTTAACAAAAATTTAACGCGAATTTTAACAAAATATTAACGTTTACAATTTTATGGTGCACTCTC
AGTACAATCTGCTCTGATGCCGCATAGTTAAGCCAGCCCCGACACCCGCCAACACCCGCTGACGCGCCCT
GACGGGCTTGTCTGCTCCCGGCATCCGCTTACAGACAAGCTGTGACCGTCTCCGGGAGCTGCATGTGTCA
GAGGTTTTCACCGTCATCACCGAAACGCGCGAGACGAAAGGGCCTCGTGATACGCCTATTTTTATAGGTT
AATGTCATGATAATAATGGTTTCTTAGACGTCAGGTGGCACTTTTCGGGGAAATGTGCGCGGAACCCCTA
TTTGTTTATTTTTCTAAATACATTCAAATATGTATCCGCTCATGAGACAATAACCCTGATAAATGCTTCA
ATAATATTGAAAAAGGAAGAGTATGAGTATTCAACATTTCCGTGTCGCCCTTATTCCCTTTTTTGCGGCA
TTTTGCCTTCCTGTTTTTGCTCACCCAGAAACGCTGGTGAAAGTAAAAGATGCTGAAGATCAGTTGGGTG
CACGAGTGGGTTACATCGAACTGGATCTCAACAGCGGTAAGATCCTTGAGAGTTTTCGCCCCGAAGAACG
TTTTCCAATGATGAGCACTTTTAAAGTTCTGCTATGTGGCGCGGTATTATCCCGTATTGACGCCGGGCAA
GAGCAACTCGGTCGCCGCATACACTATTCTCAGAATGACTTGGTTGAGTACTCACCAGTCACAGAAAAGC
ATCTTACGGATGGCATGACAGTAAGAGAATTATGCAGTGCTGCCATAACCATGAGTGATAACACTGCGGC
CAACTTACTTCTGACAACGATCGGAGGACCGAAGGAGCTAACCGCTTTTTTGCACAACATGGGGGATCAT
GTAACTCGCCTTGATCGTTGGGAACCGGAGCTGAATGAAGCCATACCAAACGACGAGCGTGACACCACGA
TGCCTGTAGCAATGGCAACAACGTTGCGCAAACTATTAACTGGCGAACTACTTACTCTAGCTTCCCGGCA
ACAATTAATAGACTGGATGGAGGCGGATAAAGTTGCAGGACCACTTCTGCGCTCGGCCCTTCCGGCTGGC
TGGTTTATTGCTGATAAATCTGGAGCCGGTGAGCGTGGGTCTCGCGGTATCATTGCAGCACTGGGGCCAG
ATGGTAAGCCCTCCCGTATCGTAGTTATCTACACGACGGGGAGTCAGGCAACTATGGATGAACGAAATAG
ACAGATCGCTGAGATAGGTGCCTCACTGATTAAGCATTGGTAACTGTCAGACCAAGTTTACTCATATATA
CTTTAGATTGATTTAAAACTTCATTTTTAATTTAAAAGGATCTAGGTGAAGATCCTTTTTGATAATCTCA
TGACCAAAATCCCTTAACGTGAGTTTTCGTTCCACTGAGCGTCAGACCCCGTAGAAAAGATCAAAGGATC
TTCTTGAGATCCTTTTTTTCTGCGCGTAATCTGCTGCTTGCAAACAAAAAAACCACCGCTACCAGCGGTG
GTTTGTTTGCCGGATCAAGAGCTACCAACTCTTTTTCCGAAGGTAACTGGCTTCAGCAGAGCGCAGATAC
CAAATACTGTTCTTCTAGTGTAGCCGTAGTTAGGCCACCACTTCAAGAACTCTGTAGCACCGCCTACATA
CCTCGCTCTGCTAATCCTGTTACCAGTGGCTGCTGCCAGTGGCGATAAGTCGTGTCTTACCGGGTTGGAC
TCAAGACGATAGTTACCGGATAAGGCGCAGCGGTCGGGCTGAACGGGGGGTTCGTGCACACAGCCCAGCT
TGGAGCGAACGACCTACACCGAACTGAGATACCTACAGCGTGAGCTATGAGAAAGCGCCACGCTTCCCGA
AGGGAGAAAGGCGGACAGGTATCCGGTAAGCGGCAGGGTCGGAACAGGAGAGCGCACGAGGGAGCTTCCA
GGGGGAAACGCCTGGTATCTTTATAGTCCTGTCGGGTTTCGCCACCTCTGACTTGAGCGTCGATTTTTGT
GATGCTCGTCAGGGGGGCGGAGCCTATGGAAAAACGCCAGCAACGCGGCCTTTTTACGGTTCCTGGCCTT
TTGCTGGCCTTTTGCTCACATGT
Features (pLannotate 1.2.2; 20 found; start..end, strand, type, name):
     12..39      +  repeat_region  AAV2 ITR (fragment): inverted terminal repeat of adeno-associated virus serotype 2 inverted
     68..95      +  repeat_region  AAV2 ITR (fragment): inverted terminal repeat of adeno-associated virus serotype 2 inverted
    145..385     +  promoter       U6 promoter: RNA polymerase III promoter for human U6 snRNA
    414..489     +  misc_RNA       gRNA scaffold: guide RNA scaffold for the Streptococcus pyogenes CRISPR/Cas9 system
    523..970     +  promoter       hSyn promoter: human synapsin I promoter; confers neuron-specific expression (Kügler et al., 2003)
   1014..2039    +  CDS            cre: RECR_BPP1 - Experimental evidence at protein level: Swiss-Prot protein existence level 1. Catalyzes site-specific recombination between two 34-base- pair LOXP sites. Its role is to maintain the phage genome as a monomeric unit-copy plasmid in the lysogenic state. From Escherichia phage P1 (Bacteriophage P1).
   2040..2066    +  CDS            3xHA (fragment): three tandem HA epitope tags
   2136..2849    +  CDS            EGFP: EGFP is a basic (constitutively fluorescent) green fluorescent protein published in 1996, derived from Aequorea victoria. It is reported to be a rapidly-maturing weak dimer with moderate acid sensitivity.
   2841..3113    +  CDS            SYNE3 (fragment): SYNE3_HUMAN - Also known as C14orf139 From Homo sapiens (Human).
   3115..3141    +  misc_feature   MCS (fragment): pBluescript multiple cloning site
   3141..3729    +  misc_feature   WPRE: woodchuck hepatitis virus posttranscriptional regulatory element
   3746..3793    +  polyA_signal   poly(A) signal: synthetic polyadenylation signal
   3816..3956    +  repeat_region  AAV2 ITR: inverted terminal repeat of adeno-associated virus serotype 2 inverted
   3961..4012    -  misc_feature   bom (fragment): basis of mobility region from pBR322
   4031..4486    +  rep_origin     f1 ori (sequence partly withheld): f1 bacteriophage origin of replication; arrow indicates direction of (+) strand synthesis
   4487..4536    -  misc_feature   bom (fragment): basis of mobility region from pBR322
   4638..4673    -  CDS            rop (fragment): Rop protein, which maintains plasmids at low copy number; rop
   4768..4872    +  promoter       AmpR promoter: bla
   4873..5733    +  CDS            AmpR: β-lactamase; bla; confers resistance to ampicillin, carbenicillin, and related antibiotics
   5904..6492    +  rep_origin     ori: high-copy-number ColE1/pMB1/pBR322/pUC origin of replication
