[The description below was written by a language model from this plasmid's Addgene catalogue record and pLannotate feature annotations shown in this document.]
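Description:
AAV:ITR-U6-sgRNA(NeuN)-hSyn-Cre-2A-EGFP-KASH-WPRE-shortPA-ITR is an AAV transfer plasmid of about 6.5 kb for delivering a CRISPR guide RNA together with Cre recombinase to neurons. The payload sits between AAV2 inverted terminal repeats, which direct replication and packaging of the intervening DNA into recombinant AAV particles. The annotation detects the left ITR only as short fragments, whereas the right ITR is called in full. The bacterial backbone carries a high-copy ColE1/pUC-type origin, an f1 phage origin and an ampicillin resistance gene. The recorded propagation strain is the recombination-deficient Stbl3, a common choice for repeat-containing ITR plasmids.

Two expression units lie between the ITRs. A human U6 RNA polymerase III promoter drives a single guide RNA built on the Streptococcus pyogenes Cas9 scaffold. The name indicates a NeuN-targeting spacer, although the catalogue purpose also mentions a SapI spacer for guide cloning, so the record is ambiguous about whether this is the loaded or empty form. Downstream, the neuron-specific human synapsin I promoter drives one open reading frame encoding HA-tagged Cre, a P2A self-cleaving peptide, and EGFP fused to a KASH domain (annotated as a nesprin/SYNE3 fragment). The KASH domain anchors the fluorescent protein to the outer nuclear membrane, so nuclei of transduced cells are labelled. A WPRE enhances transcript expression, and a short synthetic polyadenylation signal conserves packaging capacity.

No Cas9 is encoded. The depositor comments point to use with Cre-dependent (Rosa26-LSL-Cas9) or constitutive Cas9 knock-in mice. In the Cre-dependent line, Cre switches on Cas9 in infected neurons, allowing in vivo editing of the sgRNA target.
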