Addgene plasmid #60230: AAV:ITR-U6-sgRNA(NeuN)-hSyn-Cre-2A-EGFP-KASH-WPRE-shortPA-ITR
Purpose: Expresses Cre recombinase and KASH-tagged EGFP from the hSyn promoter and one U6-driven sgRNA. AAV backbone with SapI spacer for sgRNA cloning.
Depositing lab: Feng Zhang. Depositing organization: Broad Institute. Publication: CRISPR-Cas9 Knockin Mice for Genome Editing and Cancer Modeling. Platt RJ, Chen S, Zhou Y, Yim MJ, Swiech L, Kempton HR, Dahlman JE, Parnas O, Eisenhaure TM, Jovanovic M, Graham DB, Jhunjhunwala S, Heidenreich M, Xavier RJ, Langer R, Anderson DG, Hacohen N, Regev A, Feng G, Sharp PA, Zhang F. Cell. 2014 Sep 24. pii: S0092-8674(14)01163-5. doi: 10.1016/j.cell.2014.09.014. PubMed 25263330.
Backbone
  Vector backbone: AAV
  Backbone size w/o insert (bp): 2597
  Total vector size (bp): 6565
  Vector type: Mammalian Expression, Mouse Targeting, AAV, Cre/Lox, CRISPR
Growth in bacteria
  Bacterial resistance: Ampicillin, 100 μg/mL
  Growth temperature: 37°C
  Growth strain: Stbl3
  Copy number: High Copy
Gene/Insert 1
  Gene/Insert name: sgRNA (alt names: single guide RNA; guide RNA; gRNA)
  Insert size (bp): 103
  Promoter: U6
  Cloning method: Restriction Enzyme; 5′ cloning site MluI (not destroyed); 3′ cloning site XbaI (not destroyed)
  Sequencing primers: 5′ GAGGGCCTATTTCCCATGATTC; 3′ NA
Gene/Insert 2
  Gene/Insert name: Cre recombinase (alt name: Cre)
  Insert size (bp): 1047
  Promoter: hSyn
  Tag / fusion protein: Cre-HA-P2A (C terminal on insert)
  Cloning method: Restriction Enzyme; 5′ cloning site KpnI (not destroyed); 3′ cloning site NheI (not destroyed)
  Sequencing primers: 5′ gtgtcgtgcctgagagcgcag; 3′ CTGCTTGTCGGCCATGATATAG
Gene/Insert 3
  Gene/Insert name: EGFP (alt name: GFP)
  Insert size (bp): 981
  Promoter: hSyn
  Tag / fusion protein: EGFP-KASH (C terminal on insert)
  Cloning method: Restriction Enzyme; 5′ cloning site NheI (not destroyed); 3′ cloning site EcoRI (not destroyed)
  Sequencing primers: 5′ tccataccagagattatgcaagctg; 3′ cacatagcgtaaaaggagcaacatag
Terms and licenses: Academic/Nonprofit Terms; Industry Terms: Not Available to Industry
Depositor comments: Information for Cas9 mice: JAX Stock#024857 B6.129S-Gt(ROSA)26Sor<tm1(CAG-xstpx-cas9,EGFP)Fezh>/J Strain Common Name: Cre-dependent Cas9 mouse; Rosa26-LSL-Cas9 (http://jaxmice.jax.org/strain/024857.html) JAX Stock#024858 B6;129S(FVB)-Gt(ROSA)26Sor<tm1.1(CAG-cas9,EGFP)Fezh>/J Strain Common Name: constitutively active Cas9 mouse; Rosa26-Cas9 (http://jaxmice.jax.org/strain/024858.html)
How to cite: AAV:ITR-U6-sgRNA(NeuN)-hSyn-Cre-2A-EGFP-KASH-WPRE-shortPA-ITR was a gift from Feng Zhang (Addgene plasmid # 60230 ; http://n2t.net/addgene:60230 ; RRID:Addgene_60230)
