>Addgene plasmid #60230 | AAV:ITR-U6-sgRNA(NeuN)-hSyn-Cre-2A-EGFP-KASH-WPRE-shortPA-ITR | addgene partial sequence | sequence record 98278 | Futet-R 5'-CAAAGGCATTAAAGCAGCGT-3'
CGTAAAAGGAGCAACATAGTTAAGAATACCAGTCAATCTTTCACAAATTTTGTAATCCAGAGGTTGATTA
TCGATAAGCTTGATATCGAATTCCTAGGTGGGAGGTGGCCCGTTGGTGTACCGCAGCATGGGGTAGAAGG
ATCGGGCAAAGTTGTTGGCCTGGGTGCAGCTGTAGTCATCTTCAGAGGCAGGTAGCAGGCAGGCCAGGAG
CAGCAGCAGCAGCAGAAGCAGCTGCAACGGTAGCGCTGCCCTGATCACCCTTGAGAGGAAGGAGCGTCTC
GGCTGGGAGCTGCCGGGGCTGTCGAGGTGGGGCATCCTGCTGTCTGTCTCCTCCTCCTCCTCTCGAGATC
TGAGTCCGGACTTGTACAGCTCGTCCATGCCGAGAGTGATCCCGGCGGCGGTCACGAACTCCAGCAGGAC
CATGTGATCGCGCTTCTCGTTGGGGTCTTTGCTCAGGGCGGACTGGGTGCTCAGGTAGTGGTTGTCGGGC
AGCAGCACGGGGCCGTCGCCGATGGGGGTGTTCTGCTGGTAGTGGTCGGCGAGCTGCACGCTGCCGTCCT
CGATGTTGTGGCGGATCTTGAAGTTCACCTTGATGCCGTTCTTCTGCTTGTCGGCCATGATATAGACGTT
GTGGCTGTTGTAGTTGTACTCCAGCTTGTGCCCCAGGATGTTGCCGTCCTCCTTGAAGTCGATGCCCTTC
AGCTCGATGCGGTTCACCAGGGTGTCGCCCTCGAACTTCACCTCGGCGCGGGTCTTGTAGTTGCCGTCGT
CCTTGAAGAAGATGGTGCGCTCCTGGACGTAGCCTTCGGGCATGGCGGACTTGAAGAAGTCGTGCTGCTT
CATGTGGTCGGGGTAGCGGCTGAAGCACTGCACGCCGTA
