>Addgene plasmid #60230 | AAV:ITR-U6-sgRNA(NeuN)-hSyn-Cre-2A-EGFP-KASH-WPRE-shortPA-ITR | addgene partial sequence | sequence record 98281 | GFPGenotRW 5'-AGTCGATGCCCTTCAGCTCGAT-3'
TCGCCCTCGAACTTCACCTCGGCGCGGGTCTTGTAGTTGCCGTCGTCCTTGAAGAAGATGGTGCGCTCCT
GGACGTAGCCTTCGGGCATGGCGGACTTGAAGAAGTCGTGCTGCTTCATGTGGTCGGGGTAGCGGCTGAA
GCACTGCACGCCGTAGGTCAGGGTGGTCACGAGGGTGGGCCAGGGCACGGGCAGCTTGCCGGTGGTGCAG
ATGAACTTCAGGGTCAGCTTGCCGTAGGTGGCATCGCCCTCGCCCTCGCCGGACACGCTGAACTTGTGGC
CGTTTACGTCGCCGTCCAGCTCGACCAGGATGGGTACCACCCCGGTGAACAGCTCCTCGCCCTTGCTCAC
TGGGCCAGGATTCTCCTCGACGTCACCGCATGTTAGCAGACTTCCTCTGCCCTCTCCACTGCCGCTAGCA
GCGTAATCTGGAACATCGTATGGGTAGTCACCATCTTCGAGCAGTCTCACCATGGCCCCGGTTTCAGAGT
CAAGATTGCGGATATAGTTCATAACGATGTTCACATTTGTCCAACCTCCAGCTTGCATAATCTCTGGTAT
GGAGACTCCTGCCCGCGCCATGTCTCGTGCGGCCCCCACCCTAGCAGAATGACCTGACCAGGCGAGATAC
CTCTGGCCACTGTCATCCTTGGCTCCGTATATGAGTCGGTGGGTTGCCTCAAAGATCCCTTCAAGGGCCC
GTGTACTCAATTGGCTGGTGGCAGAGGGCGCGGCGACTCCGTTTTTTCTCACTCGACAGAACAAGTAATT
ATTAGGGTCGTCAGCCACGCCGGA
