>Addgene plasmid #60230 | AAV:ITR-U6-sgRNA(NeuN)-hSyn-Cre-2A-EGFP-KASH-WPRE-shortPA-ITR | addgene partial sequence | sequence record 98284 | pMH4-5 5'-gactcagcgctgcctcagtctg-3'
TCGTGTCGTGCCTGAGAGCGCAGTCGAGAAGGTACCGCCACCATGCCCAAGAAGAAGAGGAAGGTGTCCA
ATCTCCTGACTGTTCACCAGAACCTCCCTGCGCTGCCAGTAGATGCCACTAGCGATGAGGTCAGGAAAAA
TCTCATGGATATGTTTAGGGATAGACAGGCGTTTTCTGAACACACCTGGAAAATGCTGCTTAGCGTGTGC
CGATCCTGGGCAGCCTGGTGTAAGCTGAACAATCGCAAATGGTTCCCCGCCGAGCCGGAGGACGTGCGCG
ATTACCTGCTGTATCTCCAGGCAAGAGGGCTGGCTGTCAAGACTATCCAGCAGCACTTGGGCCAACTGAA
TATGCTGCATCGACGCAGCGGGCTCCCCCGGCCTAGCGATTCAAACGCAGTCTCCCTTGTTATGAGGAGA
ATTAGAAAGGAAAACGTAGATGCGGGTGAGAGGGCTAAGCAGGCTCTCGCTTTTGAGCGGACTGATTTCG
ACCAGGTCAGATCCCTGATGGAGAACAGCGATCGGTGCCAGGACATCAGGAACCTCGCATTTCTGGGAAT
TGCATATAACACACTTCTGCGCATAGCTGAGATCGCCCGGATCAGAGTGAAAGACATCAGTCGAACGGAC
GGCGGCCGGATGCTTATTCATATTGGACGCACAAAGACATTGGTCAGCACCGCTGGCGTTGAAAAGGCCT
TGTCCCTGGGCGTAACGAAGCTGGTGGAAAGATGGATCTCAGTGTCCGGCGTGGCTGACGACCCTAATAA
TTACTTGTTCTGTCGAGTGAGAAAAAACGGAGTCGCCGCGCCCTCTGCCACCAGCCAATTGAGTACACGG
GCCCTTGAAGGGATCTTTGAGGCAACCCACCGACTCATATACGGAGCCAAGGATGACAGTGGCCAGAGGT
ATCTCGCCTGGTCAGGTCATTCTGCTA
