>Addgene plasmid #60230 | AAV:ITR-U6-sgRNA(NeuN)-hSyn-Cre-2A-EGFP-KASH-WPRE-shortPA-ITR | addgene partial sequence | sequence record 98286 | hU6-F 5'-GAGGGCCTATTTCCCATGATT-3'
TACGATACAAGGCTGTTAGAGAGATAATTGGAATTAATTTGACTGTAAACACAAAGATATTAGTACAAAA
TACGTGACGTAGAAAGTAATAATTTCTTGGGTAGTTTGCAGTTTTAAAATTATGTTTTAAAATGGACTAT
CATATGCTTACCGTAACTTGAAAGTATTTCGATTTCTTGGCTTTATATATCTTGTGGAAAGGACGAAACA
CCGTCGGGGTCCCTGAACCGGAGTTTTAGAGCTAGAAATAGCAAGTTAAAATAAGGCTAGTCCGTTATCA
ACTTGAAAAAGTGGCACCGAGTCGGTGCTTTTTTTCTAGACTGCAGAGGGCCCTGCGTATGAGTGCAAGT
GGGTTTTAGGACCAGGATGAGGCGGGGTGGGGGTGCCTACCTGACGACCGACCCCGACCCACTGGACAAG
CACCCAACCCCCATTCCCCAAATTGCGCATCCCCTATCAGAGAGGGGGAGGGGAAACAGGATGCGGCGAG
GCGCGTGCGCACTGCCAGCTTCAGCACCGCGGACAGTGCCTTCGCCCCCGCCTGGCGGCGCGCGCCACCG
CCGCCTCAGCACTGAAGGCGCGCTGACGTCACTCGCCGGTCCCCCGCAAACTCCCCTTCCCGGCCACCTT
GGTCGCGTCCGCGCCGCCGCCGGCCCAGCCGGACCGCACCACGCGAGGCGCGAGATAGGGGGGCACGGGC
GCGACCATCTGCGCTGCGGCGCCGGCGACTCAGCGCTGCCTCAGTCTGCGGTGGGCAGCGGAGGAGTCGT
GTCGTGCCTGAGAGCGCAGTCGAGAAGGTACCGCCACCATGCCCAAGAAGAAGAGGAAGGTGTCCAATCT
CCTGACTGTTCACCAGAACCTCCCTGCGCTGCCAGTAGATGCCACTAGCGATGAGGTCAGGAAAAATCTC
ATGGATATGTTTAGGGATA
